Addgene plasmid #59385: pT2SCb
Purpose: Template plasmid for amplification of a selection cassette that includes two transcription terminator elements, an I-SceI site and a modified chloramphenicol resistance gene.
Depositing lab: Shelley Copley. Depositing organization: University of Colorado, Boulder. Publication: A versatile and highly efficient method for scarless genome editing in Escherichia coli and Salmonella enterica. Kim J, Webb AM, Kershner JP, Blaskowski S, Copley SD. BMC Biotechnol. 2014 Sep 25;14(1):84. 10.1186/1472-6750-14-84 PubMed 25255806.
Backbone
  Vector backbone: pHA1887, an 1887 bp fragment extending from bp 690 to bp 2576 of pUC19 (Acc. No. M77789)
  Backbone manufacturer: Copley Lab
  Backbone size w/o insert (bp): 1887
  Total vector size (bp): 2946
  Vector type: template
Growth in bacteria
  Bacterial resistance: Chloramphenicol and Ampicillin, 25 & 100 μg/mL
  Growth temperature: 37°C
  Growth strain: Mach1
  Copy number: High Copy
Gene/Insert
  Gene/Insert name: TT-ISceI-cat2
  Species: Synthetic
  Insert size (bp): 1059
  Mutation: The 3’-end of the chloramphenicol resistance gene was modified to 5’-AGGAGGTGCATAA to create a sequence resembling the consensus bacterial ribosomal binding site (5’-AGGAGGTAAATAA).
  GenBank ID: KP897157.1
  Cloning method: Gibson Cloning
  Sequencing primers: 5′ tatcagggttattgtctcatg; 3′ acttgagcgtcgatttttgtg
Terms and licenses: Academic/Nonprofit Terms; Industry Terms: Not Available to Industry
Depositor comments: iGEM parts BBa_B1002 and BBa_B1006 were used to build the double terminator element. The chloramphenicol resistance gene was taken from pACYC187. The 3'-end was modified from 5'-GGGCGGGGCGTAA to 5'-AGGAGGTGCATAA in order to provide a site resembling the consensus bacterial ribosomal binding site (5'-AGGAGGTAAATAA). We developed GetX (https://sourceforge.net/projects/getx/) a stand-alone python script that allows the user to design mutation cassettes for scarless genome editing in bacteria using our previously described two-step recombination method. Please see the document linked under the Resource Information heading above for additional information on installing and using the script.
How to cite: pT2SCb was a gift from Shelley Copley (Addgene plasmid # 59385 ; http://n2t.net/addgene:59385 ; RRID:Addgene_59385)
