[The description below was written by a language model from this plasmid's Addgene catalogue record and pLannotate feature annotations shown in this document.]
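Description:
pT2SCb is a small (2,946 bp) high-copy bacterial template plasmid whose purpose is to serve as a PCR source for a selection cassette used in scarless genome editing of Escherichia coli and Salmonella enterica. Its backbone, pHA1887, is an 1,887 bp fragment of pUC19 that contributes the ColE1/pUC-type origin of replication and the β-lactamase gene with its native bla promoter. The plasmid is therefore maintained in E. coli under ampicillin selection, and the insert adds chloramphenicol resistance as well.

The 1,059 bp synthetic insert, TT-ISceI-cat2, was assembled by Gibson cloning. It combines a double transcription terminator built from two iGEM registry terminator parts, a recognition site for the homing endonuclease I-SceI, and a chloramphenicol acetyltransferase gene driven by the cat promoter. The feature table annotates only the cat promoter and coding sequence; the terminators and the I-SceI site are not annotated, although they are described in the catalogue record. The 3' end of the cat gene was altered so that the final bases of the reading frame resemble a consensus bacterial ribosome binding site, presumably to support translation of a gene lying immediately downstream of the integrated cassette.

In the depositors' two-step recombination method, the amplified cassette is incorporated into a mutation cassette that is integrated into the chromosome, with chloramphenicol selecting for integrants. In schemes of this kind, the terminators limit transcriptional read-through at the insertion site, and cleavage at the I-SceI site later drives a second recombination that removes the marker without leaving a scar. The depositors also mention a companion script for designing such mutation cassettes.
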