Features (pLannotate 1.2.2; 5 found; start..end, strand, type, name):
     32..892     -  CDS            AmpR: β-lactamase; bla; confers resistance to ampicillin, carbenicillin, and related antibiotics
    893..997     -  promoter       AmpR promoter: bla
   1384..1486    +  promoter       cat promoter: promoter of the E. coli cat gene encoding chloramphenicol acetyltransferase
   1487..2143    +  CDS            cat: CAT_ECOLX - Experimental evidence at protein level: Swiss-Prot protein existence level 1. This enzyme is an effector of chloramphenicol resistance in bacteria. From Escherichia coli. This protein is used as a marker in many commonly used cloning vectors, such as pACYC184.
   2219..2807    -  rep_origin     ori: high-copy-number ColE1/pMB1/pBR322/pUC origin of replication
>Addgene plasmid #59385 | pT2SCb | depositor full sequence | sequence record 92126 | pT2SCb sequence 2946 bps
AAAGTATATATGAGTAAACTTGGTCTGACAGTTACCAATGCTTAATCAGTGAGGCACCTATCTCAGCGAT
CTGTCTATTTCGTTCATCCATAGTTGCCTGACTCCCCGTCGTGTAGATAACTACGATACGGGAGGGCTTA
CCATCTGGCCCCAGTGCTGCAATGATACCGCGAGACCCACGCTCACCGGCTCCAGATTTATCAGCAATAA
ACCAGCCAGCCGGAAGGGCCGAGCGCAGAAGTGGTCCTGCAACTTTATCCGCCTCCATCCAGTCTATTAA
TTGTTGCCGGGAAGCTAGAGTAAGTAGTTCGCCAGTTAATAGTTTGCGCAACGTTGTTGCCATTGCTACA
GGCATCGTGGTGTCACGCTCGTCGTTTGGTATGGCTTCATTCAGCTCCGGTTCCCAACGATCAAGGCGAG
TTACATGATCCCCCATGTTGTGCAAAAAAGCGGTTAGCTCCTTCGGTCCTCCGATCGTTGTCAGAAGTAA
GTTGGCCGCAGTGTTATCACTCATGGTTATGGCAGCACTGCATAATTCTCTTACTGTCATGCCATCCGTA
AGATGCTTTTCTGTGACTGGTGAGTACTCAACCAAGTCATTCTGAGAATAGTGTATGCGGCGACCGAGTT
GCTCTTGCCCGGCGTCAATACGGGATAATACCGCGCCACATAGCAGAACTTTAAAAGTGCTCATCATTGG
AAAACGTTCTTCGGGGCGAAAACTCTCAAGGATCTTACCGCTGTTGAGATCCAGTTCGATGTAACCCACT
CGTGCACCCAACTGATCTTCAGCATCTTTTACTTTCACCAGCGTTTCTGGGTGAGCAAAAACAGGAAGGC
AAAATGCCGCAAAAAAGGGAATAAGGGCGACACGGAAATGTTGAATACTCATACTCTTCCTTTTTCAATA
TTATTGAAGCATTTATCAGGGTTATTGTCTCATGAGCGGATACATATTTGAATGTATTTAGAAAAATAAA
CAAATAGGGGTTCCGCGCACATTTCCCCGAAAAGTGCCACCTGACGTCTAAGAAACCATTATTATCATGA
CATTAACCTATAAAAATAGGCGTATCACGAGGCCCTTATCTCAAGAGTGGCAGCGGTTCTGTTAAGTAAC
TGAACCCAATGTCGTTAGTGACGCTTACCCGCAAAAAACCCCGCTTCGGCGGGGTTTTTTCGCTCTTAAG
AGGTCACTGACCTAACAAAAAAAAAACCCCGCCCCTGACAGGGCGGGGTTTTTTTTGGTCTTGAGTGGCA
GAGTCAGTTATCGCGAGCAGTATGTAAGTAGATCCTCAGTGTCAGCTAGGGATAACAGGGTAATCCTGGT
GTCCCTGTTGATACCGGGAAGCCCTGGGCCAACTTTTGGCGAAAATGAGACGTTGATCGGCACGTAAGAG
GTTCCAACTTTCACCATAATGAAATAAGATCACTACCGGGCGTATTTTTTGAGTTATCGAGATTTTCAGG
AGCTAAGGAAGCTAAAATGGAGAAAAAAATCACTGGATATACCACCGTTGATATATCCCAATGGCATCGT
AAAGAACATTTTGAGGCATTTCAGTCAGTTGCTCAATGTACCTATAACCAGACCGTTCAGCTGGATATTA
CGGCCTTTTTAAAGACCGTAAAGAAAAATAAGCACAAGTTTTATCCGGCCTTTATTCACATTCTTGCCCG
CCTGATGAATGCTCATCCGGAATTCCGTATGGCAATGAAAGACGGTGAGCTGGTGATATGGGATAGTGTT
CACCCTTGTTACACCGTTTTCCATGAGCAAACTGAAACGTTTTCATCGCTCTGGAGTGAATACCACGACG
ATTTCCGGCAGTTTCTACACATATATTCGCAAGATGTGGCGTGTTACGGTGAAAACCTGGCCTATTTCCC
TAAAGGGTTTATTGAGAATATGTTTTTCGTCTCAGCCAATCCCTGGGTGAGTTTCACCAGTTTTGATTTA
AACGTGGCCAATATGGACAACTTCTTCGCCCCCGTTTTCACCATGGGCAAATATTATACGCAAGGCGACA
AGGTGCTGATGCCGCTGGCGATTCAGGTTCATCATGCCGTTTGTGATGGCTTCCATGTCGGCAGAATGCT
TAATGAATTACAACAGTACTGCGATGAGTGGCAAGGAGGTGCATAACGCAGGAAAGAACATGTGAGCAAA
AGGCCAGCAAAAGGCCAGGAACCGTAAAAAGGCCGCGTTGCTGGCGTTTTTCCATAGGCTCCGCCCCCCT
GACGAGCATCACAAAAATCGACGCTCAAGTCAGAGGTGGCGAAACCCGACAGGACTATAAAGATACCAGG
CGTTTCCCCCTGGAAGCTCCCTCGTGCGCTCTCCTGTTCCGACCCTGCCGCTTACCGGATACCTGTCCGC
CTTTCTCCCTTCGGGAAGCGTGGCGCTTTCTCATAGCTCACGCTGTAGGTATCTCAGTTCGGTGTAGGTC
GTTCGCTCCAAGCTGGGCTGTGTGCACGAACCCCCCGTTCAGCCCGACCGCTGCGCCTTATCCGGTAACT
ATCGTCTTGAGTCCAACCCGGTAAGACACGACTTATCGCCACTGGCAGCAGCCACTGGTAACAGGATTAG
CAGAGCGAGGTATGTAGGCGGTGCTACAGAGTTCTTGAAGTGGTGGCCTAACTACGGCTACACTAGAAGA
ACAGTATTTGGTATCTGCGCTCTGCTGAAGCCAGTTACCTTCGGAAAAAGAGTTGGTAGCTCTTGATCCG
GCAAACAAACCACCGCTGGTAGCGGTGGTTTTTTTGTTTGCAAGCAGCAGATTACGCGCAGAAAAAAAGG
ATCTCAAGAAGATCCTTTGATCTTTTCTACGGGGTCTGACGCTCAGTGGAACGAAAACTCACGTTAAGGG
ATTTTGGTCATGAGATTATCAAAAAGGATCTTCACCTAGATCCTTTTAAATTAAAAATGAAGTTTTAAAT
CAATCT
