>Addgene plasmid #59385 | pT2SCb | addgene partial sequence | sequence record 97425 | CAT-R 5'-GCAACTGACTGAAATGCCTC-3'
ATATCAACGGTGGTATATCCAGTGATTTTTTTCTCCATTTTAGCTTCCTTAGCTCCTGAAAATCTCGATA
ACTCAAAAAATACGCCCGGTAGTGATCTTATTTCATTATGGTGAAAGTTGGAACCTCTTACGTGCCGATC
AACGTCTCATTTTCGCCAAAAGTTGGCCCAGGGCTTCCCGGTATCAACAGGGACACCAGGATTACCCTGT
TATCCCTAGCTGACACTGAGGATCTACTTACATACTGCTCGCGATAACTGACTCTGCCACTCAAGACCAA
AAAAAACCCCGCCCTGTCAGGGGCGGGGTTTTTTTTTTGTTAGGTCAGTGACCTCTTAAGAGCGAAAAAA
CCCCGCCGAAGCGGGGTTTTTTGCGGGTAAGCGTCACTAACGACATTGGGTTCAGTTACTTAACAGAACC
GCTGCCACTCTTGAGATAAGGGCCTCGTGATACGCCTATTTTTATAGGTTAATGTCATGATAATAATGGT
TTCTTAGACGTCAGGTGGCACTTTTCGGGGAAATGTGCGCGGAACCCCTATTTGTTTATTTTTCTAAATA
CATTCAAATATGTATCCGCTCATGAGACAATAACCCTGATAAATGCTTCAATAATATTGAAAAAGGAAGA
GTATGAGTATTCAACATTTCCGTGTCGCCCTTATTCCCTTTTTTGCGGCATTTTGCCTTCCTGTTTTTGC
TCACCCAGAAACGCTGGTGAAAGTAAAAGATGCTGAAGATCAGTTGGGTGCACGAGTGGGTTACATCGAA
CTGGATCTCAACAGCGGTAAGATCCTTGAGAGTTTTCGCCCCGAAGAACGTTTTCCAATGATGAGCACTT
TTAAAGTTCTGCTATGTGGCGCGGTATTATCCCGTATTGACGCCGGGCAAGAGCAACTCGGTCGCCGCAT
ACACTATTCTCAGAATGACTTGGTTGAGTACTCACCAGTCACAGAAAAGCATCTTACGGATGGCATGACA
GTAAGAGAATT
